Addgene plasmid #140665: pJ2018
Purpose: dCas9, LuxR & Csy4
Depositing lab: Yolanda Schaerli. Depositing organization: Universite de Lausanne (UNIL). Publication: Multistable and dynamic CRISPRi-based synthetic circuits. Santos-Moreno J, Tasiudi E, Stelling J, Schaerli Y. Nat Commun. 2020 Jun 2;11(1):2746. doi: 10.1038/s41467-020-16574-1. PubMed 32488086.
Backbone
  Vector backbone: pCDF
  Vector type: Bacterial Expression, Synthetic Biology
Growth in bacteria
  Bacterial resistance: Spectinomycin, 50 μg/mL
  Growth temperature: 37°C
  Growth strain: DH5alpha
  Copy number: High Copy
Gene/Insert
  Gene/Insert name: dCas9, LuxR & Csy4
Terms and licenses: Academic/Nonprofit Terms; Industry Terms: Not Available to Industry
Depositor comments: GenBank file with original annotations can be downloaded from the "Resource Information" section.
How to cite: pJ2018 was a gift from Yolanda Schaerli (Addgene plasmid # 140665 ; http://n2t.net/addgene:140665 ; RRID:Addgene_140665)
