[The description below was written by a language model from this plasmid's Addgene catalogue record, the feature table of its GenBank file and pLannotate feature annotations shown in this document.]
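Description:
pJ2018 is a bacterial expression plasmid of about 8.9 kb built on a pCDF backbone for synthetic biology work in E. coli. It replicates from the CloDF13 (CDF) origin, which is compatible with other common origin classes and so allows the plasmid to be maintained alongside additional plasmids in the same cell. Selection is by spectinomycin, through an aadA (SpecR/SmR) gene on the reverse strand that automated annotation places downstream of an AmpR (bla) promoter. The catalogue entry lists it as high copy.

The payload is three independent constitutive expression units arranged in the same orientation and separated by spacers, linkers and unique restriction sites in a modular prefix/suffix format. The first uses a SpeI-modified variant of the Anderson-family promoter BBa_J23104 and an RBS to drive dCas9, the D10A/H840A nuclease-dead Streptococcus pyogenes Cas9, and ends with the ECK120029600 terminator. The second uses BBa_J23150 and an RBS to express LuxR, the Aliivibrio fischeri transcriptional activator that responds to the acyl-homoserine lactone autoinducer, followed by the L3S2P21 terminator. The third again uses BBa_J23150 and an RBS, here for Csy4 (Cas6f) from Pseudomonas aeruginosa, an endoribonuclease that cleaves at its recognition hairpin, followed by the ECK120033737 terminator. The automated tables label these promoters as J23119 fragments, reflecting similarity within the promoter family.

No guide RNAs or reporters are annotated, so pJ2018 appears to serve as the helper plasmid supplying shared protein components for CRISPR interference circuits. In such circuits dCas9 provides repression, Csy4 can release guide RNAs from longer transcripts, and LuxR allows inducer-responsive inputs. One sequencing-derived record is 65 nt longer than the depositor file, with the difference lying in the origin region.
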