LOCUS       pJ2018 8885 bp ds-DNA circular 21-FEB-2020
DEFINITION  .
FEATURES             Location/Qualifiers
     misc_feature    5652..5666
                     /label="Suffix"
                     /ApEinfo_revcolor=#b1ff67
                     /ApEinfo_fwdcolor=#b1ff67
     misc_feature    4442..4456
                     /label="Suffix"
                     /ApEinfo_revcolor=#b1ff67
                     /ApEinfo_fwdcolor=#b1ff67
     misc_feature    263..292
                     /label="Linker_25"
                     /ApEinfo_revcolor=#f8d3a9
                     /ApEinfo_fwdcolor=#f8d3a9
     misc_feature    198..212
                     /label="Prefix"
                     /ApEinfo_revcolor=#b1ff67
                     /ApEinfo_fwdcolor=#b1ff67
     misc_feature    6777..6788
                     /label="Spacer 15"
                     /ApEinfo_revcolor=#f8d3a9
                     /ApEinfo_fwdcolor=#f8d3a9
     misc_feature    213..247
                     /label="P(BBa_J23104-SpeI)"
                     /ApEinfo_revcolor=#ffef86
                     /ApEinfo_fwdcolor=#ffef86
     gene            4896..5651
                     /label="LuxR"
                     /ApEinfo_revcolor=#85dae9
                     /ApEinfo_fwdcolor=#85dae9
     misc_feature    6661..6668
                     /label="NotI"
                     /ApEinfo_revcolor=#ff9ccd
                     /ApEinfo_fwdcolor=#ff9ccd
     misc_feature    6669..6725
                     /label="ECK120033737 Terminator"
                     /ApEinfo_revcolor=#b4abac
                     /ApEinfo_fwdcolor=#b4abac
     misc_feature    6007..6036
                     /label="Linker_24"
                     /ApEinfo_revcolor=#f8d3a9
                     /ApEinfo_fwdcolor=#f8d3a9
     misc_feature    5736..5935
                     /label="Spacer 2"
                     /ApEinfo_revcolor=#f8d3a9
                     /ApEinfo_fwdcolor=#f8d3a9
     misc_feature    5675..5735
                     /label="L3S2P21 Terminator"
                     /ApEinfo_revcolor=#b4abac
                     /ApEinfo_fwdcolor=#b4abac
     RBS             4869..4895
                     /label="RBS"
                     /ApEinfo_revcolor=#9eafd2
                     /ApEinfo_fwdcolor=#9eafd2
     CDS             335..4441
                     /label="dCas9"
                     /ApEinfo_revcolor=#b7e6d7
                     /ApEinfo_fwdcolor=#b7e6d7
     misc_feature    5942..5956
                     /label="Prefix"
                     /ApEinfo_revcolor=#b1ff67
                     /ApEinfo_fwdcolor=#b1ff67
     misc_feature    6037..6051
                     /label="Prefix"
                     /ApEinfo_revcolor=#b1ff67
                     /ApEinfo_fwdcolor=#b1ff67
     misc_feature    4457..4462
                     /label="NcoI"
                     /ApEinfo_revcolor=#ff9ccd
                     /ApEinfo_fwdcolor=#ff9ccd
     misc_feature    6771..6776
                     /label="KasI"
                     /ApEinfo_revcolor=#ff9ccd
                     /ApEinfo_fwdcolor=#ff9ccd
     misc_feature    186..191
                     /label="EcoRI"
                     /ApEinfo_revcolor=#ff9ccd
                     /ApEinfo_fwdcolor=#ff9ccd
     misc_feature    4809..4823
                     /label="Suffix"
                     /ApEinfo_revcolor=#b1ff67
                     /ApEinfo_fwdcolor=#b1ff67
     misc_feature    5957..5991
                     /label="P(BBa_J23150)"
                     /ApEinfo_revcolor=#ffef86
                     /ApEinfo_fwdcolor=#ffef86
     misc_feature    6789..6795
                     /label="BbvCI"
                     /ApEinfo_revcolor=#ff9ccd
                     /ApEinfo_fwdcolor=#ff9ccd
     misc_feature    4553..4752
                     /label="Spacer 1"
                     /ApEinfo_revcolor=#f8d3a9
                     /ApEinfo_fwdcolor=#f8d3a9
     RBS             308..334
                     /label="RBS"
                     /ApEinfo_revcolor=#9eafd2
                     /ApEinfo_fwdcolor=#9eafd2
     RBS             6052..6078
                     /label="RBS"
                     /ApEinfo_revcolor=#9eafd2
                     /ApEinfo_fwdcolor=#9eafd2
     misc_feature    6796..6803
                     /label="AscI"
                     /ApEinfo_revcolor=#ff9ccd
                     /ApEinfo_fwdcolor=#ff9ccd
     misc_feature    6726..6770
                     /label="Linker_8"
                     /ApEinfo_revcolor=#f8d3a9
                     /ApEinfo_fwdcolor=#f8d3a9
     misc_feature    4774..4808
                     /label="P(BBa_J23150)"
                     /ApEinfo_revcolor=#ffef86
                     /ApEinfo_fwdcolor=#ffef86
     misc_feature    5936..5941
                     /label="SalI"
                     /ApEinfo_revcolor=#ff9ccd
                     /ApEinfo_fwdcolor=#ff9ccd
     gene            complement(7219..8007)
                     /label="SpecR"
                     /ApEinfo_revcolor=#b4abac
                     /ApEinfo_fwdcolor=#b4abac
     misc_feature    4854..4868
                     /label="Prefix"
                     /ApEinfo_revcolor=#b1ff67
                     /ApEinfo_fwdcolor=#b1ff67
     misc_feature    4824..4853
                     /label="Linker_1"
                     /ApEinfo_revcolor=#f8d3a9
                     /ApEinfo_fwdcolor=#f8d3a9
     misc_feature    6079..6645
                     /label="Csy4"
                     /ApEinfo_revcolor=#c7b0e3
                     /ApEinfo_fwdcolor=#c7b0e3
     misc_feature    5667..5674
                     /label="SbfI"
                     /ApEinfo_revcolor=#ff9ccd
                     /ApEinfo_fwdcolor=#ff9ccd
     misc_feature    4463..4552
                     /label="ECK120029600 Terminator"
                     /ApEinfo_revcolor=#b4abac
                     /ApEinfo_fwdcolor=#b4abac
     misc_feature    192..197
                     /label="SacI"
                     /ApEinfo_revcolor=#ff9ccd
                     /ApEinfo_fwdcolor=#ff9ccd
     misc_feature    248..262
                     /label="Suffix"
                     /ApEinfo_revcolor=#b1ff67
                     /ApEinfo_fwdcolor=#b1ff67
     misc_feature    5992..6006
                     /label="Suffix"
                     /ApEinfo_revcolor=#b1ff67
                     /ApEinfo_fwdcolor=#b1ff67
     misc_feature    293..307
                     /label="Prefix"
                     /ApEinfo_revcolor=#b1ff67
                     /ApEinfo_fwdcolor=#b1ff67
     oriT            complement(8147..8885)
                     /label="CDF ori"
                     /ApEinfo_revcolor=#ffef86
                     /ApEinfo_fwdcolor=#ffef86
     misc_feature    6646..6660
                     /label="Suffix"
                     /ApEinfo_revcolor=#b1ff67
                     /ApEinfo_fwdcolor=#b1ff67
     misc_feature    4753..4758
                     /label="HindIII"
                     /ApEinfo_revcolor=#ff9ccd
                     /ApEinfo_fwdcolor=#ff9ccd
     misc_feature    4759..4773
                     /label="Prefix"
                     /ApEinfo_revcolor=#b1ff67
                     /ApEinfo_fwdcolor=#b1ff67
ORIGIN
        1 ttttctactg aaccgctcta gatttcagtg caatttatct cttcaaatgt agcacctgaa
       61 gtcagcccca tacgatataa gttgtaattc tcatgttagt catgccccgc gcccaccgga
      121 aggagctgac tgggttgCTC CTAGGATGCA GTGACTCGAG tTGTaAAACG ACGGCCAgtc
      181 aattgGAATT CGAGCTCCAG CCTGCGGTCC GGttgacagc tagctcagtc ctaggtattg
      241 tActagTTCG CTGGGACGCC CGAGTGACGA CTGCGAAGTA ACCTCTATTT ATCAGCCTGC
      301 GGTCCGGggt accattaaag aggagaaaga attcATGGAT AAGAAATACT CAATAGGCTT
      361 AGCTATCGGC ACAAATAGCG TCGGATGGGC GGTGATCACT GATGAATATA AGGTTCCGTC
      421 TAAAAAGTTC AAGGTTCTGG GAAATACAGA CCGCCACAGT ATCAAAAAAA ATCTTATAGG
      481 GGCTCTTTTA TTTGACAGTG GAGAGACAGC GGAAGCGACT CGTCTCAAAC GGACAGCTCG
      541 TAGAAGGTAT ACACGTCGGA AGAATCGTAT TTGTTATCTA CAGGAGATTT TTTCAAATGA
      601 GATGGCGAAA GTAGATGATA GTTTCTTTCA TCGACTTGAA GAGTCTTTTT TGGTGGAAGA
      661 AGACAAGAAG CATGAACGTC ATCCTATTTT TGGAAATATA GTAGATGAAG TTGCTTATCA
      721 TGAGAAATAT CCAACTATCT ATCATCTGCG AAAAAAATTG GTAGATTCTA CTGATAAAGC
      781 GGATTTGCGC TTAATCTATT TGGCCTTAGC GCATATGATT AAGTTTCGTG GTCATTTTTT
      841 GATTGAGGGA GATTTAAATC CTGATAATAG TGATGTGGAC AAACTATTTA TCCAGTTGGT
      901 ACAAACCTAC AATCAATTAT TTGAAGAAAA CCCTATTAAC GCAAGTGGAG TAGATGCTAA
      961 AGCGATTCTT TCTGCACGAT TGAGTAAATC AAGACGATTA GAAAATCTCA TTGCTCAGCT
     1021 CCCCGGTGAG AAGAAAAATG GCTTATTTGG GAATCTCATT GCTTTGTCAT TGGGTTTGAC
     1081 CCCTAATTTT AAATCAAATT TTGATTTGGC AGAAGATGCT AAATTACAGC TTTCAAAAGA
     1141 TACTTACGAT GATGATTTAG ATAATTTATT GGCGCAAATT GGAGATCAAT ATGCTGATTT
     1201 GTTTTTGGCA GCTAAGAATT TATCAGATGC TATTTTACTT TCAGATATCC TAAGAGTAAA
     1261 TACTGAAATA ACTAAGGCTC CCCTATCAGC TTCAATGATT AAACGCTACG ATGAACATCA
     1321 TCAAGACTTG ACTCTTTTAA AAGCTTTAGT TCGACAACAA CTTCCAGAAA AGTATAAAGA
     1381 AATCTTTTTT GATCAATCAA AAAACGGATA TGCAGGTTAT ATTGATGGGG GAGCTAGCCA
     1441 AGAAGAATTT TATAAATTTA TCAAACCAAT TTTAGAAAAA ATGGATGGTA CTGAGGAATT
     1501 ATTGGTGAAA CTAAATCGTG AAGATTTGCT GCGCAAGCAA CGGACCTTTG ACAACGGCTC
     1561 TATTCCCCAT CAAATTCACT TGGGTGAGCT GCATGCTATT TTGAGAAGAC AAGAAGACTT
     1621 TTATCCATTT TTAAAAGACA ATCGTGAGAA GATTGAAAAA ATCTTGACTT TTCGAATTCC
     1681 TTATTATGTT GGTCCATTGG CGCGTGGCAA TAGTCGTTTT GCATGGATGA CTCGGAAGTC
     1741 TGAAGAAACA ATTACCCCAT GGAATTTTGA AGAAGTTGTC GATAAAGGTG CTTCAGCTCA
     1801 ATCATTTATT GAACGCATGA CAAACTTTGA TAAAAATCTT CCAAATGAAA AAGTACTACC
     1861 AAAACATAGT TTGCTTTATG AGTATTTTAC GGTTTATAAC GAATTGACAA AGGTCAAATA
     1921 TGTTACTGAA GGAATGCGAA AACCAGCATT TCTTTCAGGT GAACAGAAGA AAGCCATTGT
     1981 TGATTTACTC TTCAAAACAA ATCGAAAAGT AACCGTTAAG CAATTAAAAG AAGATTATTT
     2041 CAAAAAAATA GAATGTTTTG ATAGTGTTGA AATTTCAGGA GTTGAAGATA GATTTAATGC
     2101 TTCATTAGGT ACCTACCATG ATTTGCTAAA AATTATTAAA GATAAAGATT TTTTGGATAA
     2161 TGAAGAAAAT GAAGATATCT TAGAGGATAT TGTTTTAACA TTGACCTTAT TTGAAGATAG
     2221 GGAGATGATT GAGGAAAGAC TTAAAACATA TGCTCACCTC TTTGATGATA AGGTGATGAA
     2281 ACAGCTTAAA CGTCGCCGTT ATACTGGTTG GGGACGTTTG TCTCGAAAAT TGATTAATGG
     2341 TATTAGGGAT AAGCAATCTG GCAAAACAAT ATTAGATTTT TTGAAATCAG ATGGTTTTGC
     2401 CAATCGCAAT TTTATGCAGC TGATCCATGA TGATAGTTTG ACATTTAAAG AAGACATTCA
     2461 AAAAGCACAA GTGTCTGGAC AAGGCGATAG TTTACATGAA CATATTGCAA ATTTAGCTGG
     2521 TAGCCCTGCT ATTAAAAAAG GTATTTTACA GACTGTAAAA GTTGTTGATG AATTGGTCAA
     2581 AGTAATGGGG CGGCATAAGC CAGAAAATAT CGTTATTGAA ATGGCACGTG AAAATCAGAC
     2641 AACTCAAAAG GGCCAGAAAA ATTCGCGAGA GCGTATGAAA CGAATCGAAG AAGGTATCAA
     2701 AGAATTAGGA AGTCAGATTC TTAAAGAGCA TCCTGTTGAA AATACTCAAT TGCAAAATGA
     2761 AAAGCTCTAT CTCTATTATC TCCAAAATGG AAGAGACATG TATGTGGACC AAGAATTAGA
     2821 TATTAATCGT TTAAGTGATT ATGATGTCGA TGCCATTGTT CCACAAAGTT TCCTTAAAGA
     2881 CGATTCAATA GACAATAAGG TCTTAACGCG TTCTGATAAA AATCGTGGTA AATCGGATAA
     2941 CGTTCCAAGT GAAGAAGTAG TCAAAAAGAT GAAAAACTAT TGGAGACAAC TTCTAAACGC
     3001 CAAGTTAATC ACTCAACGTA AGTTTGATAA TTTAACGAAA GCTGAACGTG GAGGTTTGAG
     3061 TGAACTTGAT AAAGCTGGTT TTATCAAACG CCAATTGGTT GAAACTCGCC AAATCACTAA
     3121 GCATGTGGCA CAAATTTTGG ATAGTCGCAT GAATACTAAA TACGATGAAA ATGATAAACT
     3181 TATTCGAGAG GTTAAAGTGA TTACCTTAAA ATCTAAATTA GTTTCTGACT TCCGAAAAGA
     3241 TTTCCAATTC TATAAAGTAC GTGAGATTAA CAATTACCAT CATGCCCATG ATGCGTATCT
     3301 AAATGCCGTC GTTGGAACTG CTTTGATTAA GAAATATCCA AAACTTGAAT CGGAGTTTGT
     3361 CTATGGTGAT TATAAAGTTT ATGATGTTCG TAAAATGATT GCTAAGTCTG AGCAAGAAAT
     3421 AGGCAAAGCA ACCGCAAAAT ATTTCTTTTA CTCTAATATC ATGAACTTCT TCAAAACAGA
     3481 AATTACACTT GCAAATGGAG AGATTCGCAA ACGCCCTCTA ATCGAAACTA ATGGGGAAAC
     3541 TGGAGAAATT GTCTGGGATA AAGGGCGAGA TTTTGCCACA GTGCGCAAAG TATTGTCCAT
     3601 GCCCCAAGTC AATATTGTCA AGAAAACAGA AGTACAGACA GGCGGATTCT CCAAGGAGTC
     3661 AATTTTACCA AAAAGAAATT CGGACAAGCT TATTGCTCGT AAAAAAGACT GGGATCCAAA
     3721 AAAATATGGT GGTTTTGATA GTCCAACGGT AGCTTATTCA GTCCTAGTGG TTGCTAAGGT
     3781 GGAAAAAGGG AAATCGAAGA AGTTAAAATC CGTTAAAGAG TTACTAGGGA TCACAATTAT
     3841 GGAAAGAAGT TCCTTTGAAA AAAATCCGAT TGACTTTTTA GAAGCTAAAG GATATAAGGA
     3901 AGTTAAAAAA GACTTAATCA TTAAACTACC TAAATATAGT CTTTTTGAGT TAGAAAACGG
     3961 TCGTAAACGG ATGCTGGCTA GTGCCGGAGA ATTACAAAAA GGAAATGAGC TGGCTCTGCC
     4021 AAGCAAATAT GTGAATTTTT TATATTTAGC TAGTCATTAT GAAAAGTTGA AGGGTAGTCC
     4081 AGAAGATAAC GAACAAAAAC AATTGTTTGT GGAGCAGCAT AAGCATTATT TAGATGAGAT
     4141 TATTGAGCAA ATCAGTGAAT TTTCTAAGCG TGTTATTTTA GCAGATGCCA ATTTAGATAA
     4201 AGTTCTTAGT GCATATAACA AACATAGAGA CAAACCAATA CGTGAACAAG CAGAAAATAT
     4261 TATTCATTTA TTTACGTTGA CGAATCTTGG AGCTCCCGCT GCTTTTAAAT ATTTTGATAC
     4321 AACAATTGAT CGTAAACGAT ATACGTCTAC AAAAGAAGTT TTAGATGCCA CTCTTATCCA
     4381 TCAATCCATC ACTGGTCTTT ATGAAACACG CATTGATTTG AGTCAGCTAG GAGGTGACTA
     4441 ATCGCTGGGA CGCCCGCCAT GGTTCAGCCA AAAAACTTAA GACCGCCGGT CTTGTCCACT
     4501 ACCTTGCAGT AATGCGGTGG ACAGGATCGG CGGTTTTCTT TTCTCTTCTC AATTCTTCTG
     4561 ACCTGTAACG AATAATAGAT AGTAAAGTAG TCTCCGATTG AGTTTTCTCT GCCGAGTCCC
     4621 ACCCAGTTCT GTGATTTCAG TAAGTTGGTA ATTGATACAC TGTTGCGAGA ACTGCTGCCT
     4681 GGTAGTAGAT AGGTTGTTAT TGAGTAAGAA GGTAAAGTGA ACGAAATCCC TGAAACTGAG
     4741 ACTGTAGAAA ATAAGCTTCA GCCTGCGGTC CGGTTTACGG CTAGCTCAGT CCTAGGTATT
     4801 ATGCTAGCTC GCTGGGACGC CCGGGGACTA CACTTACGAA ACTATTGATT GCTCAGCCTG
     4861 CGGTCCGGgg taccattaaa gaggagaaag aattcATGAA AAACATCAAC GCCGACGATA
     4921 CGTACCGCAT CATCAACAAA ATCAAAGCTT GTCGCTCAAA CAACGACATC AACCAGTGCC
     4981 TGAGCGATAT GACCAAAATG GTTCATTGCG AATATTACCT GCTGGCGATT ATCTATCCGC
     5041 ACAGTATGGT CAAATCAGAT ATTTCGATCC TGGACAACTA CCCGAAAAAA TGGCGTCAGT
     5101 ATTACGATGA CGCCAATCTG ATTAAATATG ATCCGATCGT GGACTACAGT AACTCCAATC
     5161 ACTCCCCGAT TAACTGGAAT ATCTTTGAAA ACAATGCGGT CAACAAAAAA TCTCCGAACG
     5221 TGATCAAAGA AGCCAAAACC AGCGGCCTGA TTACGGGTTT TTCGTTCCCG ATCCATACCG
     5281 CAAACAATGG CTTTGGTATG CTGAGCTTCG CTCACTCTGA AAAAGATAAC TATATTGACA
     5341 GCCTGTTCCT GCATGCATGC ATGAATATTC CGCTGATCGT GCCGTCTCTG GTTGATAACT
     5401 ACCGTAAAAT CAACATCGCT AACAACAAAA GTAACAATGA CCTGACCAAA CGCGAAAAAG
     5461 AATGCCTGGC GTGGGCCTGT GAAGGCAAAA GCTCTTGGGA TATTAGTAAA ATCCTGGGTT
     5521 GTTCCGAACG TACCGTTACG TTTCATCTGA CGAACGCGCA AATGAAACTG AACACCACGA
     5581 ATCGCTGCCA ATCCATCTCC AAAGCAATCC TGACCGGCGC TATCGACTGT CCGTACTTCA
     5641 AAAATTAATA ATCGCTGGGA CGCCCGCCTG CAGGCTCGGT ACCAAATTCC AGAAAAGAGG
     5701 CCTCCCGAAA GGGGGGCCTT TTTTCGTTTT GGTCCTACTG ATTGGGTGAA CTACGATACT
     5761 TCCAGAATAA CGAGAAATAC GCTACTCTTA CAGATAAAAC TCACTGCCGA TTACGGATAG
     5821 GACGAACAAC ACTTTGATTA TCTTACGATT TACCGAAGGT TCTATTGAGT TGGACCCAGC
     5881 AGTTACTACT TTTATTCAGT GATTCTGTCT TATCGGGAGA TTGTTCGCTT ACCACGTCGA
     5941 CCAGCCTGCG GTCCGGTTTA CGGCTAGCTC AGTCCTAGGT ATTATGCTAG CTCGCTGGGA
     6001 CGCCCGAGAT AGCCGTTACA CAGGTGACAC TTATTTCAGC CTGCGGTCCG Gggtaccatt
     6061 aaagaggaga aagaattcAT GGACCACTAC CTCGACATTC GCTTGCGACC GGACCCGGAA
     6121 TTTCCCCCGG CGCAACTCAT GAGCGTGCTC TTCGGCAAGC TCCACCAGGC CCTGGTGGCA
     6181 CAGGGCGGGG ACAGGATCGG CGTGAGCTTC CCCGACCTCG ACGAAAGCCG CTCCCGGCTG
     6241 GGCGAGCGCC TGCGCATTCA TGCCTCGGCG GACGACCTTC GTGCCCTGCT CGCCCGGCCC
     6301 TGGCTGGAAG GGTTGCGGGA CCATCTGCAA TTCGGAGAAC CGGCAGTCGT GCCTCACCCC
     6361 ACACCGTACC GTCAGGTCAG TCGGGTTCAG GCGAAAAGCA ATCCGGAACG CCTGCGGCGG
     6421 CGGCTCATGC GCCGGCACGA TCTGAGTGAG GAGGAGGCTC GGAAACGCAT TCCCGATACG
     6481 GTCGCGAGAG CCTTGGACCT GCCCTTCGTC ACGCTACGCA GCCAGAGCAC CGGACAGCAC
     6541 TTCCGTCTCT TCATCCGCCA CGGGCCGTTG CAGGTGACGG CAGAGGAAGG AGGATTCACC
     6601 TGTTACGGGT TGAGCAAAGG AGGTTTCGTT CCCTGGTTCT GAtaaTCGCT GGGACGCCCG
     6661 GCGGCCGCgg aaacacagAA AAAAGCCCGC ACCTGACAGT GCGGGCTTTT TTTTTcgacc
     6721 aaaggTAGCG AACGACGAGT CACTGTTGAG GATAAATACT TTCTCTACTA GGCGCCTGTT
     6781 ACACAGGTCC TCAGCGGCGC GCCTGCTGCC ACCGCTGAGC AATAACTAGC ATAACCCCTT
     6841 GGGGCCTCTA AACGGGTCTT GAGGGGTTTT TTGCCAGGCA TCAAATAAAA CGAAAGGCTC
     6901 AGTCGGAAGA CTGGGCCTTT CGTTTTATCT GTTGTTTGTC GGTGAACGCT CTCCTGAGTA
     6961 GGACAAATCC GCCGGGAGCG GATTTGAACG TTGTGAAGCA ACGGCCCGGA GGGTGGCGGG
     7021 CAGGACGCCC GCCATAAACT GCCAGGCATC AAACTAAGCA GAAGGCCATC CTGACGGATG
     7081 GCCTTTTTGC GTTTCAGATC Taccggtaaa ccagcaatag acataagcgg ctatttaacg
     7141 accctgccct gaaccgacga ccgggtcatc gtggccggat cttgcggccc ctcggcttga
     7201 acgaattgtt agacattatt tgccgactac cttggtgatc tcgcctttca cgtagtggac
     7261 aaattcttcc aactgatctg cgcgcgaggc caagcgatct tcttcttgtc caagataagc
     7321 ctgtctagct tcaagtatga cgggctgata ctgggccggc aggcgctcca ttgcccagtc
     7381 ggcagcgaca tccttcggcg cgattttgcc ggttactgcg ctgtaccaaa tgcgggacaa
     7441 cgtaagcact acatttcgct catcgccagc ccagtcgggc ggcgagttcc atagcgttaa
     7501 ggtttcattt agcgcctcaa atagatcctg ttcaggaacc ggatcaaaga gttcctccgc
     7561 cgctggacct accaaggcaa cgctatgttc tcttgctttt gtcagcaaga tagccagatc
     7621 aatgtcgatc gtggctggct cgaagatacc tgcaagaatg tcattgcgct gccattctcc
     7681 aaattgcagt tcgcgcttag ctggataacg ccacggaatg atgtcgtcgt gcacaacaat
     7741 ggtgacttct acagcgcgga gaatctcgct ctctccaggg gaagccgaag tttccaaaag
     7801 gtcgttgatc aaagctcgcc gcgttgtttc atcaagcctt acggtcaccg taaccagcaa
     7861 atcaatatca ctgtgtggct tcaggccgcc atccactgcg gagccgtaca aatgtacggc
     7921 cagcaacgtc ggttcgagat ggcgctcgat gacgccaact acctctgata gttgagtcga
     7981 tacttcggcg atcaccgctt ccctcatact cttccttttt caatattatt gaagcattta
     8041 tcagggttat tgtctcatga gcggatacat atttgaatgt atttagaaaa ataaacaaat
     8101 agctagctca ctcggtcgct acgctccggg cgtgagactg cggcgggcgc tgcggacaca
     8161 tacaaagtta cccacagatt ccgtggataa gcaggggact aacatgtgag gcaaaacagc
     8221 agggccgcgc cggtggcgtt tttccatagg ctccgccctc ctgccagagt tcacataaac
     8281 agacgctttt ccggtgcatc tgtgggagcc gtgaggctca accatgaatc tgacagtacg
     8341 ggcgaaaccc gacaggactt aaagatcccc accgtttccg gcgggtcgct ccctcttgcg
     8401 ctctcctgtt ccgaccctgc cgtttaccgg atacctgttc cgcctttctc ccttacggga
     8461 agtgtggcgc tttctcatag ctcacacact ggtatctcgg ctcggtgtag gtcgttcgct
     8521 ccaagctggg ctgtaagcaa gaactccccg ttcagcccga ctgctgcgcc ttatccggta
     8581 actgttcact tgagtccaac ccggaaaagc acggtaaaac gccactggca gcagccattg
     8641 gtaactggga gttcgcagag gatttgttta gctaaacacg cggttgctct tgaagtgtgc
     8701 gccaaagtcc ggctacactg gaaggacaga tttggttgct gtgctctgcg aaagccagtt
     8761 accacggtta agcagttccc caactgactt aaccttcgat caaaccacct ccccaggtgg
     8821 ttttttcgtt tacagggcaa aagattacgc gcagaaaaaa aggatctcaa gaagatcctt
     8881 tgatc
//
