Features (pLannotate 1.2.2; 15 found; start..end, strand, type, name):
     97..137     -  CDS            TcR (fragment): tetracycline efflux protein; tet; confers resistance to tetracycline
    160..179     -  CDS            lacZα (fragment): LacZα fragment of β-galactosidase; lacZ fragment
    213..238     +  promoter       J23119 promoter (fragment): bacterial promoter (Registry of Standard Biological Parts BBa J23119)
    335..4439    +  CDS            dCas9 (fragment): catalytically dead mutant of the Cas9 endonuclease from the Streptococcus pyogenes Type II CRISPR/Cas system RNA-guided DNA-binding protein that lacks endonuclease activity due to the D10A mutation in the RuvC catalytic domain and the H840A mutation in the HNH catalytic domain
   4780..4808    +  promoter       J23119 promoter (fragment): bacterial promoter (Registry of Standard Biological Parts BBa J23119)
   4896..5645    +  CDS            luxR: LUXR_ALIFS - Experimental evidence at protein level: Swiss-Prot protein existence level 1. Transcriptional activator of the bioluminescence operon. Binds to the OHHL autoinducer. From Aliivibrio fischeri (Vibrio fischeri).
   5963..5991    +  promoter       J23119 promoter (fragment): bacterial promoter (Registry of Standard Biological Parts BBa J23119)
   6079..6639    +  CDS            cas6f: CAS6_PSEAB - Also known as csy4. Experimental evidence at protein level: Swiss-Prot protein existence level 1. CRISPR (clustered regularly interspaced short palindromic repeat) is an adaptive immune system that provides protection against mobile genetic elements (viruses, transposable elements and conjugative plasmids). CRISPR clusters contain sequences complementary to antecedent mobile elements and target invading nucleic acids. CRISPR clusters are transcribed and processed into CRISPR RNA (crRNA). Processes pre-crRNA into individual crRNA units. Absolutely required for crRNA production or s
   6826..6873    +  terminator     T7 terminator: transcription terminator for bacteriophage T7 RNA polymerase
   6885..6928    -  terminator     rrnB T1 terminator: Escherichia coli rrnB; transcription terminator T1 from the E. coli rrnB gene
   7060..7087    +  terminator     rrnB T2 terminator: transcription terminator T2 from the E. coli rrnB gene
   7216..8007    -  CDS            SmR: aminoglycoside adenylyltransferase (Murphy, 1985); aadA; confers resistance to spectinomycin and streptomycin
   8008..8099    -  promoter       AmpR promoter: bla
   8147..8828    -  rep_origin     CloDF13 ori (fragment): Plasmids containing the CloDF13 (CDF) origin of replication can be propagated in E. coli cells that contain additional plasmids with compatible origins.
   8853..8950    -  rep_origin     CloDF13 ori (fragment): Plasmids containing the CloDF13 (CDF) origin of replication can be propagated in E. coli cells that contain additional plasmids with compatible origins.
>Addgene plasmid #140665 | pJ2018 | addgene full sequence | sequence record 434864 | Addgene NGS Result
TTTTCTACTGAACCGCTCTAGATTTCAGTGCAATTTATCTCTTCAAATGTAGCACCTGAAGTCAGCCCCA
TACGATATAAGTTGTAATTCTCATGTTAGTCATGCCCCGCGCCCACCGGAAGGAGCTGACTGGGTTGCTC
CTAGGATGCAGTGACTCGAGTTGTAAAACGACGGCCAGTCAATTGGAATTCGAGCTCCAGCCTGCGGTCC
GGTTGACAGCTAGCTCAGTCCTAGGTATTGTACTAGTTCGCTGGGACGCCCGAGTGACGACTGCGAAGTA
ACCTCTATTTATCAGCCTGCGGTCCGGGGTACCATTAAAGAGGAGAAAGAATTCATGGATAAGAAATACT
CAATAGGCTTAGCTATCGGCACAAATAGCGTCGGATGGGCGGTGATCACTGATGAATATAAGGTTCCGTC
TAAAAAGTTCAAGGTTCTGGGAAATACAGACCGCCACAGTATCAAAAAAAATCTTATAGGGGCTCTTTTA
TTTGACAGTGGAGAGACAGCGGAAGCGACTCGTCTCAAACGGACAGCTCGTAGAAGGTATACACGTCGGA
AGAATCGTATTTGTTATCTACAGGAGATTTTTTCAAATGAGATGGCGAAAGTAGATGATAGTTTCTTTCA
TCGACTTGAAGAGTCTTTTTTGGTGGAAGAAGACAAGAAGCATGAACGTCATCCTATTTTTGGAAATATA
GTAGATGAAGTTGCTTATCATGAGAAATATCCAACTATCTATCATCTGCGAAAAAAATTGGTAGATTCTA
CTGATAAAGCGGATTTGCGCTTAATCTATTTGGCCTTAGCGCATATGATTAAGTTTCGTGGTCATTTTTT
GATTGAGGGAGATTTAAATCCTGATAATAGTGATGTGGACAAACTATTTATCCAGTTGGTACAAACCTAC
AATCAATTATTTGAAGAAAACCCTATTAACGCAAGTGGAGTAGATGCTAAAGCGATTCTTTCTGCACGAT
TGAGTAAATCAAGACGATTAGAAAATCTCATTGCTCAGCTCCCCGGTGAGAAGAAAAATGGCTTATTTGG
GAATCTCATTGCTTTGTCATTGGGTTTGACCCCTAATTTTAAATCAAATTTTGATTTGGCAGAAGATGCT
AAATTACAGCTTTCAAAAGATACTTACGATGATGATTTAGATAATTTATTGGCGCAAATTGGAGATCAAT
ATGCTGATTTGTTTTTGGCAGCTAAGAATTTATCAGATGCTATTTTACTTTCAGATATCCTAAGAGTAAA
TACTGAAATAACTAAGGCTCCCCTATCAGCTTCAATGATTAAACGCTACGATGAACATCATCAAGACTTG
ACTCTTTTAAAAGCTTTAGTTCGACAACAACTTCCAGAAAAGTATAAAGAAATCTTTTTTGATCAATCAA
AAAACGGATATGCAGGTTATATTGATGGGGGAGCTAGCCAAGAAGAATTTTATAAATTTATCAAACCAAT
TTTAGAAAAAATGGATGGTACTGAGGAATTATTGGTGAAACTAAATCGTGAAGATTTGCTGCGCAAGCAA
CGGACCTTTGACAACGGCTCTATTCCCCATCAAATTCACTTGGGTGAGCTGCATGCTATTTTGAGAAGAC
AAGAAGACTTTTATCCATTTTTAAAAGACAATCGTGAGAAGATTGAAAAAATCTTGACTTTTCGAATTCC
TTATTATGTTGGTCCATTGGCGCGTGGCAATAGTCGTTTTGCATGGATGACTCGGAAGTCTGAAGAAACA
ATTACCCCATGGAATTTTGAAGAAGTTGTCGATAAAGGTGCTTCAGCTCAATCATTTATTGAACGCATGA
CAAACTTTGATAAAAATCTTCCAAATGAAAAAGTACTACCAAAACATAGTTTGCTTTATGAGTATTTTAC
GGTTTATAACGAATTGACAAAGGTCAAATATGTTACTGAAGGAATGCGAAAACCAGCATTTCTTTCAGGT
GAACAGAAGAAAGCCATTGTTGATTTACTCTTCAAAACAAATCGAAAAGTAACCGTTAAGCAATTAAAAG
AAGATTATTTCAAAAAAATAGAATGTTTTGATAGTGTTGAAATTTCAGGAGTTGAAGATAGATTTAATGC
TTCATTAGGTACCTACCATGATTTGCTAAAAATTATTAAAGATAAAGATTTTTTGGATAATGAAGAAAAT
GAAGATATCTTAGAGGATATTGTTTTAACATTGACCTTATTTGAAGATAGGGAGATGATTGAGGAAAGAC
TTAAAACATATGCTCACCTCTTTGATGATAAGGTGATGAAACAGCTTAAACGTCGCCGTTATACTGGTTG
GGGACGTTTGTCTCGAAAATTGATTAATGGTATTAGGGATAAGCAATCTGGCAAAACAATATTAGATTTT
TTGAAATCAGATGGTTTTGCCAATCGCAATTTTATGCAGCTGATCCATGATGATAGTTTGACATTTAAAG
AAGACATTCAAAAAGCACAAGTGTCTGGACAAGGCGATAGTTTACATGAACATATTGCAAATTTAGCTGG
TAGCCCTGCTATTAAAAAAGGTATTTTACAGACTGTAAAAGTTGTTGATGAATTGGTCAAAGTAATGGGG
CGGCATAAGCCAGAAAATATCGTTATTGAAATGGCACGTGAAAATCAGACAACTCAAAAGGGCCAGAAAA
ATTCGCGAGAGCGTATGAAACGAATCGAAGAAGGTATCAAAGAATTAGGAAGTCAGATTCTTAAAGAGCA
TCCTGTTGAAAATACTCAATTGCAAAATGAAAAGCTCTATCTCTATTATCTCCAAAATGGAAGAGACATG
TATGTGGACCAAGAATTAGATATTAATCGTTTAAGTGATTATGATGTCGATGCCATTGTTCCACAAAGTT
TCCTTAAAGACGATTCAATAGACAATAAGGTCTTAACGCGTTCTGATAAAAATCGTGGTAAATCGGATAA
CGTTCCAAGTGAAGAAGTAGTCAAAAAGATGAAAAACTATTGGAGACAACTTCTAAACGCCAAGTTAATC
ACTCAACGTAAGTTTGATAATTTAACGAAAGCTGAACGTGGAGGTTTGAGTGAACTTGATAAAGCTGGTT
TTATCAAACGCCAATTGGTTGAAACTCGCCAAATCACTAAGCATGTGGCACAAATTTTGGATAGTCGCAT
GAATACTAAATACGATGAAAATGATAAACTTATTCGAGAGGTTAAAGTGATTACCTTAAAATCTAAATTA
GTTTCTGACTTCCGAAAAGATTTCCAATTCTATAAAGTACGTGAGATTAACAATTACCATCATGCCCATG
ATGCGTATCTAAATGCCGTCGTTGGAACTGCTTTGATTAAGAAATATCCAAAACTTGAATCGGAGTTTGT
CTATGGTGATTATAAAGTTTATGATGTTCGTAAAATGATTGCTAAGTCTGAGCAAGAAATAGGCAAAGCA
ACCGCAAAATATTTCTTTTACTCTAATATCATGAACTTCTTCAAAACAGAAATTACACTTGCAAATGGAG
AGATTCGCAAACGCCCTCTAATCGAAACTAATGGGGAAACTGGAGAAATTGTCTGGGATAAAGGGCGAGA
TTTTGCCACAGTGCGCAAAGTATTGTCCATGCCCCAAGTCAATATTGTCAAGAAAACAGAAGTACAGACA
GGCGGATTCTCCAAGGAGTCAATTTTACCAAAAAGAAATTCGGACAAGCTTATTGCTCGTAAAAAAGACT
GGGATCCAAAAAAATATGGTGGTTTTGATAGTCCAACGGTAGCTTATTCAGTCCTAGTGGTTGCTAAGGT
GGAAAAAGGGAAATCGAAGAAGTTAAAATCCGTTAAAGAGTTACTAGGGATCACAATTATGGAAAGAAGT
TCCTTTGAAAAAAATCCGATTGACTTTTTAGAAGCTAAAGGATATAAGGAAGTTAAAAAAGACTTAATCA
TTAAACTACCTAAATATAGTCTTTTTGAGTTAGAAAACGGTCGTAAACGGATGCTGGCTAGTGCCGGAGA
ATTACAAAAAGGAAATGAGCTGGCTCTGCCAAGCAAATATGTGAATTTTTTATATTTAGCTAGTCATTAT
GAAAAGTTGAAGGGTAGTCCAGAAGATAACGAACAAAAACAATTGTTTGTGGAGCAGCATAAGCATTATT
TAGATGAGATTATTGAGCAAATCAGTGAATTTTCTAAGCGTGTTATTTTAGCAGATGCCAATTTAGATAA
AGTTCTTAGTGCATATAACAAACATAGAGACAAACCAATACGTGAACAAGCAGAAAATATTATTCATTTA
TTTACGTTGACGAATCTTGGAGCTCCCGCTGCTTTTAAATATTTTGATACAACAATTGATCGTAAACGAT
ATACGTCTACAAAAGAAGTTTTAGATGCCACTCTTATCCATCAATCCATCACTGGTCTTTATGAAACACG
CATTGATTTGAGTCAGCTAGGAGGTGACTAATCGCTGGGACGCCCGCCATGGTTCAGCCAAAAAACTTAA
GACCGCCGGTCTTGTCCACTACCTTGCAGTAATGCGGTGGACAGGATCGGCGGTTTTCTTTTCTCTTCTC
AATTCTTCTGACCTGTAACGAATAATAGATAGTAAAGTAGTCTCCGATTGAGTTTTCTCTGCCGAGTCCC
ACCCAGTTCTGTGATTTCAGTAAGTTGGTAATTGATACACTGTTGCGAGAACTGCTGCCTGGTAGTAGAT
AGGTTGTTATTGAGTAAGAAGGTAAAGTGAACGAAATCCCTGAAACTGAGACTGTAGAAAATAAGCTTCA
GCCTGCGGTCCGGTTTACGGCTAGCTCAGTCCTAGGTATTATGCTAGCTCGCTGGGACGCCCGGGGACTA
CACTTACGAAACTATTGATTGCTCAGCCTGCGGTCCGGGGTACCATTAAAGAGGAGAAAGAATTCATGAA
AAACATCAACGCCGACGATACGTACCGCATCATCAACAAAATCAAAGCTTGTCGCTCAAACAACGACATC
AACCAGTGCCTGAGCGATATGACCAAAATGGTTCATTGCGAATATTACCTGCTGGCGATTATCTATCCGC
ACAGTATGGTCAAATCAGATATTTCGATCCTGGACAACTACCCGAAAAAATGGCGTCAGTATTACGATGA
CGCCAATCTGATTAAATATGATCCGATCGTGGACTACAGTAACTCCAATCACTCCCCGATTAACTGGAAT
ATCTTTGAAAACAATGCGGTCAACAAAAAATCTCCGAACGTGATCAAAGAAGCCAAAACCAGCGGCCTGA
TTACGGGTTTTTCGTTCCCGATCCATACCGCAAACAATGGCTTTGGTATGCTGAGCTTCGCTCACTCTGA
AAAAGATAACTATATTGACAGCCTGTTCCTGCATGCATGCATGAATATTCCGCTGATCGTGCCGTCTCTG
GTTGATAACTACCGTAAAATCAACATCGCTAACAACAAAAGTAACAATGACCTGACCAAACGCGAAAAAG
AATGCCTGGCGTGGGCCTGTGAAGGCAAAAGCTCTTGGGATATTAGTAAAATCCTGGGTTGTTCCGAACG
TACCGTTACGTTTCATCTGACGAACGCGCAAATGAAACTGAACACCACGAATCGCTGCCAATCCATCTCC
AAAGCAATCCTGACCGGCGCTATCGACTGTCCGTACTTCAAAAATTAATAATCGCTGGGACGCCCGCCTG
CAGGCTCGGTACCAAATTCCAGAAAAGAGGCCTCCCGAAAGGGGGGCCTTTTTTCGTTTTGGTCCTACTG
ATTGGGTGAACTACGATACTTCCAGAATAACGAGAAATACGCTACTCTTACAGATAAAACTCACTGCCGA
TTACGGATAGGACGAACAACACTTTGATTATCTTACGATTTACCGAAGGTTCTATTGAGTTGGACCCAGC
AGTTACTACTTTTATTCAGTGATTCTGTCTTATCGGGAGATTGTTCGCTTACCACGTCGACCAGCCTGCG
GTCCGGTTTACGGCTAGCTCAGTCCTAGGTATTATGCTAGCTCGCTGGGACGCCCGAGATAGCCGTTACA
CAGGTGACACTTATTTCAGCCTGCGGTCCGGGGTACCATTAAAGAGGAGAAAGAATTCATGGACCACTAC
CTCGACATTCGCTTGCGACCGGACCCGGAATTTCCCCCGGCGCAACTCATGAGCGTGCTCTTCGGCAAGC
TCCACCAGGCCCTGGTGGCACAGGGCGGGGACAGGATCGGCGTGAGCTTCCCCGACCTCGACGAAAGCCG
CTCCCGGCTGGGCGAGCGCCTGCGCATTCATGCCTCGGCGGACGACCTTCGTGCCCTGCTCGCCCGGCCC
TGGCTGGAAGGGTTGCGGGACCATCTGCAATTCGGAGAACCGGCAGTCGTGCCTCACCCCACACCGTACC
GTCAGGTCAGTCGGGTTCAGGCGAAAAGCAATCCGGAACGCCTGCGGCGGCGGCTCATGCGCCGGCACGA
TCTGAGTGAGGAGGAGGCTCGGAAACGCATTCCCGATACGGTCGCGAGAGCCTTGGACCTGCCCTTCGTC
ACGCTACGCAGCCAGAGCACCGGACAGCACTTCCGTCTCTTCATCCGCCACGGGCCGTTGCAGGTGACGG
CAGAGGAAGGAGGATTCACCTGTTACGGGTTGAGCAAAGGAGGTTTCGTTCCCTGGTTCTGATAATCGCT
GGGACGCCCGGCGGCCGCGGAAACACAGAAAAAAGCCCGCACCTGACAGTGCGGGCTTTTTTTTTCGACC
AAAGGTAGCGAACGACGAGTCACTGTTGAGGATAAATACTTTCTCTACTAGGCGCCTGTTACACAGGTCC
TCAGCGGCGCGCCTGCTGCCACCGCTGAGCAATAACTAGCATAACCCCTTGGGGCCTCTAAACGGGTCTT
GAGGGGTTTTTTGCCAGGCATCAAATAAAACGAAAGGCTCAGTCGGAAGACTGGGCCTTTCGTTTTATCT
GTTGTTTGTCGGTGAACGCTCTCCTGAGTAGGACAAATCCGCCGGGAGCGGATTTGAACGTTGTGAAGCA
ACGGCCCGGAGGGTGGCGGGCAGGACGCCCGCCATAAACTGCCAGGCATCAAACTAAGCAGAAGGCCATC
CTGACGGATGGCCTTTTTGCGTTTCAGATCTACCGGTAAACCAGCAATAGACATAAGCGGCTATTTAACG
ACCCTGCCCTGAACCGACGACCGGGTCATCGTGGCCGGATCTTGCGGCCCCTCGGCTTGAACGAATTGTT
AGACATTATTTGCCGACTACCTTGGTGATCTCGCCTTTCACGTAGTGGACAAATTCTTCCAACTGATCTG
CGCGCGAGGCCAAGCGATCTTCTTCTTGTCCAAGATAAGCCTGTCTAGCTTCAAGTATGACGGGCTGATA
CTGGGCCGGCAGGCGCTCCATTGCCCAGTCGGCAGCGACATCCTTCGGCGCGATTTTGCCGGTTACTGCG
CTGTACCAAATGCGGGACAACGTAAGCACTACATTTCGCTCATCGCCAGCCCAGTCGGGCGGCGAGTTCC
ATAGCGTTAAGGTTTCATTTAGCGCCTCAAATAGATCCTGTTCAGGAACCGGATCAAAGAGTTCCTCCGC
CGCTGGACCTACCAAGGCAACGCTATGTTCTCTTGCTTTTGTCAGCAAGATAGCCAGATCAATGTCGATC
GTGGCTGGCTCGAAGATACCTGCAAGAATGTCATTGCGCTGCCATTCTCCAAATTGCAGTTCGCGCTTAG
CTGGATAACGCCACGGAATGATGTCGTCGTGCACAACAATGGTGACTTCTACAGCGCGGAGAATCTCGCT
CTCTCCAGGGGAAGCCGAAGTTTCCAAAAGGTCGTTGATCAAAGCTCGCCGCGTTGTTTCATCAAGCCTT
ACGGTCACCGTAACCAGCAAATCAATATCACTGTGTGGCTTCAGGCCGTCATCCACTGCGGAGCCGTACA
AATGTACGGCCAGCAACGTCGGTTCGAGATGGCGCTCGATGACGCCAACTACCTCTGATAGTTGAGTCGA
TACTTCGGCGATCACCGCTTCCCTCATACTCTTCCTTTTTCAATATTATTGAAGCATTTATCAGGGTTAT
TGTCTCATGAGCGGATACATATTTGAATGTATTTAGAAAAATAAACAAATAGCTAGCTCACTCGGTCGCT
ACGCTCCGGGCGTGAGACTGCGGCGGGCGCTGCGGACACATACAAAGTTACCCACAGATTCCGTGGATAA
GCAGGGGACTAACATGTGAGGCAAAACAGCAGGGCCGCGCCGGTGGCGTTTTTCCATAGGCTCCGCCCTC
CTGCCAGAGTTCACATAAACAGACGCTTTTCCGGTGCATCTGTGGGAGCCGTGAGGCTCAACCATGAATC
TGACAGTACGGGCGAAACCCGACAGGACTTAAAGATCCCCACCGTTTCCGGCGGGTCGCTCCCTCTTGCG
CTCTCCTGTTCCGACCCTGCCGTTTACCGGATACCTGTTCCGCCTTTCTCCCTTACGGGAAGTGTGGCGC
TTTCTCATAGCTCACACACTGGTATCTCGGCTCGGTGTAGGTCGTTTGCTCCAAGCTGGGCTGTAAGCAA
GAACTCCCCGTTCAGCCCGACTGCTGCGCCTTATCCGGTAACTGTTCACTTGAGTCCAACCCGGAAAAGC
ACGGTAAAACGCCACTGGCAGCAGCCATTGGTAACTGGGAGTTCGCAGAGGATTTGTTTAGCTAAACACG
CGGTTGCTCTTGAAGTGTGCGCCAAAGTCCGGCTACACTGGAAGGACAGATTTGGTTGCTGTGCTCTGCG
AAAGCCAGTTACCACGGTTAAGCAGTTCCCCAACTGACTTAACCTTCGATCAAACCACCTCCCCAGGTGG
TTTTTTCGAAGGTTAAGTCAGTTGGGGAACTGCTTAACCTTCGATCAAACCACCTCCCCAGGTGGTTTTT
TCGTTTACAGGGCAAAAGATTACGCGCAGAAAAAAAGGATCTCAAGAAGATCCTTTGATC
