Features (pLannotate 1.2.2; 14 found; start..end, strand, type, name):
     97..137     -  CDS            TcR (fragment): tetracycline efflux protein; tet; confers resistance to tetracycline
    160..179     -  CDS            lacZα (fragment): LacZα fragment of β-galactosidase; lacZ fragment
    213..238     +  promoter       J23119 promoter (fragment): bacterial promoter (Registry of Standard Biological Parts BBa J23119)
    335..4439    +  CDS            dCas9 (fragment): catalytically dead mutant of the Cas9 endonuclease from the Streptococcus pyogenes Type II CRISPR/Cas system RNA-guided DNA-binding protein that lacks endonuclease activity due to the D10A mutation in the RuvC catalytic domain and the H840A mutation in the HNH catalytic domain
   4780..4808    +  promoter       J23119 promoter (fragment): bacterial promoter (Registry of Standard Biological Parts BBa J23119)
   4896..5645    +  CDS            luxR: LUXR_ALIFS - Experimental evidence at protein level: Swiss-Prot protein existence level 1. Transcriptional activator of the bioluminescence operon. Binds to the OHHL autoinducer. From Aliivibrio fischeri (Vibrio fischeri).
   5963..5991    +  promoter       J23119 promoter (fragment): bacterial promoter (Registry of Standard Biological Parts BBa J23119)
   6079..6639    +  CDS            cas6f: CAS6_PSEAB - Also known as csy4. Experimental evidence at protein level: Swiss-Prot protein existence level 1. CRISPR (clustered regularly interspaced short palindromic repeat) is an adaptive immune system that provides protection against mobile genetic elements (viruses, transposable elements and conjugative plasmids). CRISPR clusters contain sequences complementary to antecedent mobile elements and target invading nucleic acids. CRISPR clusters are transcribed and processed into CRISPR RNA (crRNA). Processes pre-crRNA into individual crRNA units. Absolutely required for crRNA production or s
   6826..6873    +  terminator     T7 terminator: transcription terminator for bacteriophage T7 RNA polymerase
   6885..6928    -  terminator     rrnB T1 terminator: Escherichia coli rrnB; transcription terminator T1 from the E. coli rrnB gene
   7060..7087    +  terminator     rrnB T2 terminator: transcription terminator T2 from the E. coli rrnB gene
   7216..8007    -  CDS            SmR: aminoglycoside adenylyltransferase (Murphy, 1985); aadA; confers resistance to spectinomycin and streptomycin
   8008..8099    -  promoter       AmpR promoter: bla
   8147..8885    -  rep_origin     CloDF13 ori: Plasmids containing the CloDF13 (CDF) origin of replication can be propagated in E. coli cells that contain additional plasmids with compatible origins.
>Addgene plasmid #140665 | pJ2018 Sequencing Result | analyzer sequence | sequence record 305229
TTTTCTACTGAACCGCTCTAGATTTCAGTGCAATTTATCTCTTCAAATGTAGCACCTGAAGTCAGCCCCA
TACGATATAAGTTGTAATTCTCATGTTAGTCATGCCCCGCGCCCACCGGAAGGAGCTGACTGGGTTGCTC
CTAGGATGCAGTGACTCGAGTTGTAAAACGACGGCCAGTCAATTGGAATTCGAGCTCCAGCCTGCGGTCC
GGTTGACAGCTAGCTCAGTCCTAGGTATTGTACTAGTTCGCTGGGACGCCCGAGTGACGACTGCGAAGTA
ACCTCTATTTATCAGCCTGCGGTCCGGGGTACCATTAAAGAGGAGAAAGAATTCATGGATAAGAAATACT
CAATAGGCTTAGCTATCGGCACAAATAGCGTCGGATGGGCGGTGATCACTGATGAATATAAGGTTCCGTC
TAAAAAGTTCAAGGTTCTGGGAAATACAGACCGCCACAGTATCAAAAAAAATCTTATAGGGGCTCTTTTA
TTTGACAGTGGAGAGACAGCGGAAGCGACTCGTCTCAAACGGACAGCTCGTAGAAGGTATACACGTCGGA
AGAATCGTATTTGTTATCTACAGGAGATTTTTTCAAATGAGATGGCGAAAGTAGATGATAGTTTCTTTCA
TCGACTTGAAGAGTCTTTTTTGGTGGAAGAAGACAAGAAGCATGAACGTCATCCTATTTTTGGAAATATA
GTAGATGAAGTTGCTTATCATGAGAAATATCCAACTATCTATCATCTGCGAAAAAAATTGGTAGATTCTA
CTGATAAAGCGGATTTGCGCTTAATCTATTTGGCCTTAGCGCATATGATTAAGTTTCGTGGTCATTTTTT
GATTGAGGGAGATTTAAATCCTGATAATAGTGATGTGGACAAACTATTTATCCAGTTGGTACAAACCTAC
AATCAATTATTTGAAGAAAACCCTATTAACGCAAGTGGAGTAGATGCTAAAGCGATTCTTTCTGCACGAT
TGAGTAAATCAAGACGATTAGAAAATCTCATTGCTCAGCTCCCCGGTGAGAAGAAAAATGGCTTATTTGG
GAATCTCATTGCTTTGTCATTGGGTTTGACCCCTAATTTTAAATCAAATTTTGATTTGGCAGAAGATGCT
AAATTACAGCTTTCAAAAGATACTTACGATGATGATTTAGATAATTTATTGGCGCAAATTGGAGATCAAT
ATGCTGATTTGTTTTTGGCAGCTAAGAATTTATCAGATGCTATTTTACTTTCAGATATCCTAAGAGTAAA
TACTGAAATAACTAAGGCTCCCCTATCAGCTTCAATGATTAAACGCTACGATGAACATCATCAAGACTTG
ACTCTTTTAAAAGCTTTAGTTCGACAACAACTTCCAGAAAAGTATAAAGAAATCTTTTTTGATCAATCAA
AAAACGGATATGCAGGTTATATTGATGGGGGAGCTAGCCAAGAAGAATTTTATAAATTTATCAAACCAAT
TTTAGAAAAAATGGATGGTACTGAGGAATTATTGGTGAAACTAAATCGTGAAGATTTGCTGCGCAAGCAA
CGGACCTTTGACAACGGCTCTATTCCCCATCAAATTCACTTGGGTGAGCTGCATGCTATTTTGAGAAGAC
AAGAAGACTTTTATCCATTTTTAAAAGACAATCGTGAGAAGATTGAAAAAATCTTGACTTTTCGAATTCC
TTATTATGTTGGTCCATTGGCGCGTGGCAATAGTCGTTTTGCATGGATGACTCGGAAGTCTGAAGAAACA
ATTACCCCATGGAATTTTGAAGAAGTTGTCGATAAAGGTGCTTCAGCTCAATCATTTATTGAACGCATGA
CAAACTTTGATAAAAATCTTCCAAATGAAAAAGTACTACCAAAACATAGTTTGCTTTATGAGTATTTTAC
GGTTTATAACGAATTGACAAAGGTCAAATATGTTACTGAAGGAATGCGAAAACCAGCATTTCTTTCAGGT
GAACAGAAGAAAGCCATTGTTGATTTACTCTTCAAAACAAATCGAAAAGTAACCGTTAAGCAATTAAAAG
AAGATTATTTCAAAAAAATAGAATGTTTTGATAGTGTTGAAATTTCAGGAGTTGAAGATAGATTTAATGC
TTCATTAGGTACCTACCATGATTTGCTAAAAATTATTAAAGATAAAGATTTTTTGGATAATGAAGAAAAT
GAAGATATCTTAGAGGATATTGTTTTAACATTGACCTTATTTGAAGATAGGGAGATGATTGAGGAAAGAC
TTAAAACATATGCTCACCTCTTTGATGATAAGGTGATGAAACAGCTTAAACGTCGCCGTTATACTGGTTG
GGGACGTTTGTCTCGAAAATTGATTAATGGTATTAGGGATAAGCAATCTGGCAAAACAATATTAGATTTT
TTGAAATCAGATGGTTTTGCCAATCGCAATTTTATGCAGCTGATCCATGATGATAGTTTGACATTTAAAG
AAGACATTCAAAAAGCACAAGTGTCTGGACAAGGCGATAGTTTACATGAACATATTGCAAATTTAGCTGG
TAGCCCTGCTATTAAAAAAGGTATTTTACAGACTGTAAAAGTTGTTGATGAATTGGTCAAAGTAATGGGG
CGGCATAAGCCAGAAAATATCGTTATTGAAATGGCACGTGAAAATCAGACAACTCAAAAGGGCCAGAAAA
ATTCGCGAGAGCGTATGAAACGAATCGAAGAAGGTATCAAAGAATTAGGAAGTCAGATTCTTAAAGAGCA
TCCTGTTGAAAATACTCAATTGCAAAATGAAAAGCTCTATCTCTATTATCTCCAAAATGGAAGAGACATG
TATGTGGACCAAGAATTAGATATTAATCGTTTAAGTGATTATGATGTCGATGCCATTGTTCCACAAAGTT
TCCTTAAAGACGATTCAATAGACAATAAGGTCTTAACGCGTTCTGATAAAAATCGTGGTAAATCGGATAA
CGTTCCAAGTGAAGAAGTAGTCAAAAAGATGAAAAACTATTGGAGACAACTTCTAAACGCCAAGTTAATC
ACTCAACGTAAGTTTGATAATTTAACGAAAGCTGAACGTGGAGGTTTGAGTGAACTTGATAAAGCTGGTT
TTATCAAACGCCAATTGGTTGAAACTCGCCAAATCACTAAGCATGTGGCACAAATTTTGGATAGTCGCAT
GAATACTAAATACGATGAAAATGATAAACTTATTCGAGAGGTTAAAGTGATTACCTTAAAATCTAAATTA
GTTTCTGACTTCCGAAAAGATTTCCAATTCTATAAAGTACGTGAGATTAACAATTACCATCATGCCCATG
ATGCGTATCTAAATGCCGTCGTTGGAACTGCTTTGATTAAGAAATATCCAAAACTTGAATCGGAGTTTGT
CTATGGTGATTATAAAGTTTATGATGTTCGTAAAATGATTGCTAAGTCTGAGCAAGAAATAGGCAAAGCA
ACCGCAAAATATTTCTTTTACTCTAATATCATGAACTTCTTCAAAACAGAAATTACACTTGCAAATGGAG
AGATTCGCAAACGCCCTCTAATCGAAACTAATGGGGAAACTGGAGAAATTGTCTGGGATAAAGGGCGAGA
TTTTGCCACAGTGCGCAAAGTATTGTCCATGCCCCAAGTCAATATTGTCAAGAAAACAGAAGTACAGACA
GGCGGATTCTCCAAGGAGTCAATTTTACCAAAAAGAAATTCGGACAAGCTTATTGCTCGTAAAAAAGACT
GGGATCCAAAAAAATATGGTGGTTTTGATAGTCCAACGGTAGCTTATTCAGTCCTAGTGGTTGCTAAGGT
GGAAAAAGGGAAATCGAAGAAGTTAAAATCCGTTAAAGAGTTACTAGGGATCACAATTATGGAAAGAAGT
TCCTTTGAAAAAAATCCGATTGACTTTTTAGAAGCTAAAGGATATAAGGAAGTTAAAAAAGACTTAATCA
TTAAACTACCTAAATATAGTCTTTTTGAGTTAGAAAACGGTCGTAAACGGATGCTGGCTAGTGCCGGAGA
ATTACAAAAAGGAAATGAGCTGGCTCTGCCAAGCAAATATGTGAATTTTTTATATTTAGCTAGTCATTAT
GAAAAGTTGAAGGGTAGTCCAGAAGATAACGAACAAAAACAATTGTTTGTGGAGCAGCATAAGCATTATT
TAGATGAGATTATTGAGCAAATCAGTGAATTTTCTAAGCGTGTTATTTTAGCAGATGCCAATTTAGATAA
AGTTCTTAGTGCATATAACAAACATAGAGACAAACCAATACGTGAACAAGCAGAAAATATTATTCATTTA
TTTACGTTGACGAATCTTGGAGCTCCCGCTGCTTTTAAATATTTTGATACAACAATTGATCGTAAACGAT
ATACGTCTACAAAAGAAGTTTTAGATGCCACTCTTATCCATCAATCCATCACTGGTCTTTATGAAACACG
CATTGATTTGAGTCAGCTAGGAGGTGACTAATCGCTGGGACGCCCGCCATGGTTCAGCCAAAAAACTTAA
GACCGCCGGTCTTGTCCACTACCTTGCAGTAATGCGGTGGACAGGATCGGCGGTTTTCTTTTCTCTTCTC
AATTCTTCTGACCTGTAACGAATAATAGATAGTAAAGTAGTCTCCGATTGAGTTTTCTCTGCCGAGTCCC
ACCCAGTTCTGTGATTTCAGTAAGTTGGTAATTGATACACTGTTGCGAGAACTGCTGCCTGGTAGTAGAT
AGGTTGTTATTGAGTAAGAAGGTAAAGTGAACGAAATCCCTGAAACTGAGACTGTAGAAAATAAGCTTCA
GCCTGCGGTCCGGTTTACGGCTAGCTCAGTCCTAGGTATTATGCTAGCTCGCTGGGACGCCCGGGGACTA
CACTTACGAAACTATTGATTGCTCAGCCTGCGGTCCGGGGTACCATTAAAGAGGAGAAAGAATTCATGAA
AAACATCAACGCCGACGATACGTACCGCATCATCAACAAAATCAAAGCTTGTCGCTCAAACAACGACATC
AACCAGTGCCTGAGCGATATGACCAAAATGGTTCATTGCGAATATTACCTGCTGGCGATTATCTATCCGC
ACAGTATGGTCAAATCAGATATTTCGATCCTGGACAACTACCCGAAAAAATGGCGTCAGTATTACGATGA
CGCCAATCTGATTAAATATGATCCGATCGTGGACTACAGTAACTCCAATCACTCCCCGATTAACTGGAAT
ATCTTTGAAAACAATGCGGTCAACAAAAAATCTCCGAACGTGATCAAAGAAGCCAAAACCAGCGGCCTGA
TTACGGGTTTTTCGTTCCCGATCCATACCGCAAACAATGGCTTTGGTATGCTGAGCTTCGCTCACTCTGA
AAAAGATAACTATATTGACAGCCTGTTCCTGCATGCATGCATGAATATTCCGCTGATCGTGCCGTCTCTG
GTTGATAACTACCGTAAAATCAACATCGCTAACAACAAAAGTAACAATGACCTGACCAAACGCGAAAAAG
AATGCCTGGCGTGGGCCTGTGAAGGCAAAAGCTCTTGGGATATTAGTAAAATCCTGGGTTGTTCCGAACG
TACCGTTACGTTTCATCTGACGAACGCGCAAATGAAACTGAACACCACGAATCGCTGCCAATCCATCTCC
AAAGCAATCCTGACCGGCGCTATCGACTGTCCGTACTTCAAAAATTAATAATCGCTGGGACGCCCGCCTG
CAGGCTCGGTACCAAATTCCAGAAAAGAGGCCTCCCGAAAGGGGGGCCTTTTTTCGTTTTGGTCCTACTG
ATTGGGTGAACTACGATACTTCCAGAATAACGAGAAATACGCTACTCTTACAGATAAAACTCACTGCCGA
TTACGGATAGGACGAACAACACTTTGATTATCTTACGATTTACCGAAGGTTCTATTGAGTTGGACCCAGC
AGTTACTACTTTTATTCAGTGATTCTGTCTTATCGGGAGATTGTTCGCTTACCACGTCGACCAGCCTGCG
GTCCGGTTTACGGCTAGCTCAGTCCTAGGTATTATGCTAGCTCGCTGGGACGCCCGAGATAGCCGTTACA
CAGGTGACACTTATTTCAGCCTGCGGTCCGGGGTACCATTAAAGAGGAGAAAGAATTCATGGACCACTAC
CTCGACATTCGCTTGCGACCGGACCCGGAATTTCCCCCGGCGCAACTCATGAGCGTGCTCTTCGGCAAGC
TCCACCAGGCCCTGGTGGCACAGGGCGGGGACAGGATCGGCGTGAGCTTCCCCGACCTCGACGAAAGCCG
CTCCCGGCTGGGCGAGCGCCTGCGCATTCATGCCTCGGCGGACGACCTTCGTGCCCTGCTCGCCCGGCCC
TGGCTGGAAGGGTTGCGGGACCATCTGCAATTCGGAGAACCGGCAGTCGTGCCTCACCCCACACCGTACC
GTCAGGTCAGTCGGGTTCAGGCGAAAAGCAATCCGGAACGCCTGCGGCGGCGGCTCATGCGCCGGCACGA
TCTGAGTGAGGAGGAGGCTCGGAAACGCATTCCCGATACGGTCGCGAGAGCCTTGGACCTGCCCTTCGTC
ACGCTACGCAGCCAGAGCACCGGACAGCACTTCCGTCTCTTCATCCGCCACGGGCCGTTGCAGGTGACGG
CAGAGGAAGGAGGATTCACCTGTTACGGGTTGAGCAAAGGAGGTTTCGTTCCCTGGTTCTGATAATCGCT
GGGACGCCCGGCGGCCGCGGAAACACAGAAAAAAGCCCGCACCTGACAGTGCGGGCTTTTTTTTTCGACC
AAAGGTAGCGAACGACGAGTCACTGTTGAGGATAAATACTTTCTCTACTAGGCGCCTGTTACACAGGTCC
TCAGCGGCGCGCCTGCTGCCACCGCTGAGCAATAACTAGCATAACCCCTTGGGGCCTCTAAACGGGTCTT
GAGGGGTTTTTTGCCAGGCATCAAATAAAACGAAAGGCTCAGTCGGAAGACTGGGCCTTTCGTTTTATCT
GTTGTTTGTCGGTGAACGCTCTCCTGAGTAGGACAAATCCGCCGGGAGCGGATTTGAACGTTGTGAAGCA
ACGGCCCGGAGGGTGGCGGGCAGGACGCCCGCCATAAACTGCCAGGCATCAAACTAAGCAGAAGGCCATC
CTGACGGATGGCCTTTTTGCGTTTCAGATCTACCGGTAAACCAGCAATAGACATAAGCGGCTATTTAACG
ACCCTGCCCTGAACCGACGACCGGGTCATCGTGGCCGGATCTTGCGGCCCCTCGGCTTGAACGAATTGTT
AGACATTATTTGCCGACTACCTTGGTGATCTCGCCTTTCACGTAGTGGACAAATTCTTCCAACTGATCTG
CGCGCGAGGCCAAGCGATCTTCTTCTTGTCCAAGATAAGCCTGTCTAGCTTCAAGTATGACGGGCTGATA
CTGGGCCGGCAGGCGCTCCATTGCCCAGTCGGCAGCGACATCCTTCGGCGCGATTTTGCCGGTTACTGCG
CTGTACCAAATGCGGGACAACGTAAGCACTACATTTCGCTCATCGCCAGCCCAGTCGGGCGGCGAGTTCC
ATAGCGTTAAGGTTTCATTTAGCGCCTCAAATAGATCCTGTTCAGGAACCGGATCAAAGAGTTCCTCCGC
CGCTGGACCTACCAAGGCAACGCTATGTTCTCTTGCTTTTGTCAGCAAGATAGCCAGATCAATGTCGATC
GTGGCTGGCTCGAAGATACCTGCAAGAATGTCATTGCGCTGCCATTCTCCAAATTGCAGTTCGCGCTTAG
CTGGATAACGCCACGGAATGATGTCGTCGTGCACAACAATGGTGACTTCTACAGCGCGGAGAATCTCGCT
CTCTCCAGGGGAAGCCGAAGTTTCCAAAAGGTCGTTGATCAAAGCTCGCCGCGTTGTTTCATCAAGCCTT
ACGGTCACCGTAACCAGCAAATCAATATCACTGTGTGGCTTCAGGCCGTCATCCACTGCGGAGCCGTACA
AATGTACGGCCAGCAACGTCGGTTCGAGATGGCGCTCGATGACGCCAACTACCTCTGATAGTTGAGTCGA
TACTTCGGCGATCACCGCTTCCCTCATACTCTTCCTTTTTCAATATTATTGAAGCATTTATCAGGGTTAT
TGTCTCATGAGCGGATACATATTTGAATGTATTTAGAAAAATAAACAAATAGCTAGCTCACTCGGTCGCT
ACGCTCCGGGCGTGAGACTGCGGCGGGCGCTGCGGACACATACAAAGTTACCCACAGATTCCGTGGATAA
GCAGGGGACTAACATGTGAGGCAAAACAGCAGGGCCGCGCCGGTGGCGTTTTTCCATAGGCTCCGCCCTC
CTGCCAGAGTTCACATAAACAGACGCTTTTCCGGTGCATCTGTGGGAGCCGTGAGGCTCAACCATGAATC
TGACAGTACGGGCGAAACCCGACAGGACTTAAAGATCCCCACCGTTTCCGGCGGGTCGCTCCCTCTTGCG
CTCTCCTGTTCCGACCCTGCCGTTTACCGGATACCTGTTCCGCCTTTCTCCCTTACGGGAAGTGTGGCGC
TTTCTCATAGCTCACACACTGGTATCTCGGCTCGGTGTAGGTCGTTTGCTCCAAGCTGGGCTGTAAGCAA
GAACTCCCCGTTCAGCCCGACTGCTGCGCCTTATCCGGTAACTGTTCACTTGAGTCCAACCCGGAAAAGC
ACGGTAAAACGCCACTGGCAGCAGCCATTGGTAACTGGGAGTTCGCAGAGGATTTGTTTAGCTAAACACG
CGGTTGCTCTTGAAGTGTGCGCCAAAGTCCGGCTACACTGGAAGGACAGATTTGGTTGCTGTGCTCTGCG
AAAGCCAGTTACCACGGTTAAGCAGTTCCCSAACTGNCTTAACCTTCGATCAAACCACCTCCCCAGGTGG
TTTTTTCGTTTACAGGGCAAAAGATTACGCGCAGAAAAAAAGGATCTCAAGAAGATCCTTTGATC
